Addgene plasmid #11919: pBS448 RSV-GFPcre
Purpose: Expresses Cre-GFP fusion under the control of the Rous sarcoma virus (RSV) LTR/promoter
Depositing lab: Brian Sauer. Depositing organization: National Institute of Diabetes & Digestive & Kidney Diseases (NIDDK). Publication: Brief expression of a GFP cre fusion gene in embryonic stem cells allows rapid retrieval of site-specific genomic deletions. Gagneten S, Le Y, Miller J, Sauer B. Nucleic Acids Res. 1997 Aug 15. 25(16):3326-31. 10.1093/nar/25.16.3326 PubMed 9241248.
Backbone
  Vector backbone: na
  Backbone size w/o insert (bp): 4400
  Vector type: Mammalian Expression, Cre/Lox
Growth in bacteria
  Bacterial resistance: Ampicillin, 100 μg/mL
  Growth temperature: 37°C
  Growth strain: DH5alpha
  Copy number: High Copy
Gene/Insert
  Gene/Insert name: GFP-cre (alt name: cre)
  Species: bacteriophage P1
  Insert size (bp): 1850
  Entrez Gene: cre (a.k.a. P1_gp003)
  Cloning method: Restriction Enzyme; 5′ cloning site HindIII (not destroyed); 3′ cloning site XbaI (not destroyed)
  Sequencing primers: 5′ na
Terms and licenses: Academic/Nonprofit Terms; Industry Terms: Not Available to Industry
Depositor comments: pBS448 carries a GFP-cre fusion gene under the control of the Rous sarcoma virus (RSV) LTR/promoter. The GFP moiety carries the S65T mutation for enhanced fluorescence, but is not codon-optimized for mammalian expression. Higher level expression can be obtained using the EF1-alpha promoter plasmid pBS500 having the same structural fusion gene. Use of the GFPcre fusion gene demonstrated that the Cre protein carries endogenous determinants that target the protein efficiently to the nucleus of eukaryotic cells. Thus the addition of an extraneous NLS is not required. The GFP-tagged cre gene is a convenient tool for directly observing the tissue-specificity of cre expression in transgenic mice.
How to cite: pBS448 RSV-GFPcre was a gift from Brian Sauer (Addgene plasmid # 11919 ; http://n2t.net/addgene:11919 ; RRID:Addgene_11919)
