[The description below was written by a language model from this plasmid's Addgene catalogue record.]
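Description:
pBS448 RSV-GFPcre is a mammalian expression plasmid in the Cre/lox toolkit that drives a GFP-Cre fusion protein from the Rous sarcoma virus (RSV) LTR/promoter. The parental backbone is not named in the record; it is listed as about 4.4 kb without the insert. The plasmid is maintained at high copy in E. coli under ampicillin selection. No feature table accompanies the entry, so the replication origin, the polyadenylation signal and any mammalian selection marker are not stated.

The insert, about 1.85 kb and cloned between HindIII and XbaI sites that both remain intact, fuses green fluorescent protein to the Cre site-specific recombinase of bacteriophage P1. The GFP portion carries the S65T substitution, which enhances fluorescence, but its codons were not optimized for mammalian cells. No exogenous nuclear localization signal was added. Work with this fusion showed that Cre contains its own determinants that direct it efficiently to the nucleus of eukaryotic cells, so an added NLS is unnecessary.

Because the recombinase is fluorescently tagged, cells expressing it can be identified directly. The associated publication describes brief expression of the fusion in embryonic stem cells to rapidly recover clones carrying site-specific genomic deletions between loxP sites. The depositor also notes that the tagged gene is convenient for directly observing the tissue specificity of cre expression in transgenic mice. A related plasmid, pBS500, carries the same fusion gene under the EF1-alpha promoter and gives higher expression.
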