>Addgene plasmid #11919 | pBS448 RSV-GFPcre | depositor partial sequence | sequence record 7129 | Author sequence
AAGCTTGGTCGAGTGCCATGAGTAAAGGAGAAGAACTTTTCACTGGAGTTGTCCCAATTCTTGTTGAATT
AGATGGTGATGTTAATGGGCACAAATTTTCTGTCAGTGGAGAGGGTGAAGGTGATGCAACATACGGAAAA
CTTACCCTTAAATTTATTTGCACTACTGGAAAACTACCTGTTCCTTGGCCAACACTTGTCACTACTTTCA
CTTATGGTGTTCAATGCTTTTCAAGATACCCAGATCATATGAAACAGCATGACTTTTTCAAGAGTGCCAT
GCCCGAAGGTTATGTACAGGAAAGAACTATATTTTTCAAAGATGACGGGAACTACAAGACACGTGCTGAA
GTCAAGTTTGAAGGTGATACCCTTGTTAATAGAATCGAGTTAAAAGGTATTGATTTTAAAGAAGATGGAA
ACATTCTTGGACACAAATTGGAATACAACTATAACTCACACAATGTATACATCATGGCAGACAAACAAAA
GAATGGAATCAAAGTTAACTTCAAAATTAGACACAACATTGAAGATGGAAGCGTTCAACTAGCAGACCAT
TATCAACAAAATACTCCAATTGGCGATGGCCCTGTCCTTTTACCAGACAACCATTACCTGTCCACACAAT
CTGCCCTTTCGAAAGATCCCAACGAAAAGAGAGACCACATGGTCCTTCTTGAGTTTGTAACAGCTGCTGG
GATTACACATGGCATGGATGAACTATACAAAGGCGCCGGCGCTGGTGCTGGTGCTGGCGCCATCATGGCA
CTCGACGGAGAAAGCTCAGGCTCTGGCTCAGAGTCTGACTCCATGGCCAATTTACTGACCGTACACCAAA
ATTTGCCTGCATTACCGGTCGATGCAACGAGTGATGAGGTTCGCAAGAACCTGATGGACATGTTCAGGGA
TCGCCAGGCGTTTTCTGAGCATACCTGGAAAATGCTTCTGTCCGTTTGCCGGTCGTGGGCGGCATGGTGC
AAGTTGAATAACCGGAAATGGTTTCCCGCAGAACCTGAAGATGTTCGCGATTATCTTCTATATCTTCAGG
CGCGCGGTCTGGCAGTAAAAACTATCCAGCAACATTTGGGCCAGCTAAACATGCTTCATCGTCGGTCCGG
GCTGCCACGACCAAGTGACAGCAATGCTGTTTCACTGGTTATGCGGCGGATCCGAAAAGAAAACGTTGAT
GCCGGTGAACGTGCAAAACAGGCTCTAGCGTTCGAACGCACTGATTTCGACCAGGTTCGTTCACTCATGG
AAAATAGCGATCGCTGCCAGGATATACGTAATCTGGCATTTCTGGGGATTGCTTATAACACCCTGTTACG
TATAGCCGAAATTGCCAGGATCAGGGTTAAAGATATCTCACGTACTGACGGTGGGAGAATGTTAATCCAT
ATTGGCAGAACGAAAACGCTGGTTAGCACCGCAGGTGTAGAGAAGGCACTTAGCCTGGGGGTAACTAAAC
TGGTCGAGCGATGGATTTCCGTCTCTGGTGTAGCTGATGATCCGAATAACTACCTGTTTTGCCGGGTCAG
AAAAAATGGTGTTGCCGCGCCATCTGCCACCAGCCAGCTATCAACTCGCGCCCTGGAAGGGATTTTTGAA
GCAACTCATCGATTGATTTACGGCGCTAAGGATGACTCTGGTCAGAGATACCTGGCCTGGTCTGGACACA
GTGCCCGTGTCGGAGCCGCGCGAGATATGGCCCGCGCTGGAGTTTCAATACCGGAGATCATGCAAGCTGG
TGGCTGGACCAATGTAAATATTGTCATGAACTATATCCGTAACCTGGATAGTGAAACAGGGGCAATGGTG
CGCCTGCTGGAAGATGGCGATTAGCCATTAACGCGTAAATGATTGCTCTA
