>Addgene plasmid #11919 | pBS448 RSV-GFPcre | addgene partial sequence | sequence record 18822 | GFP-R 5'-CCATCTAATTCAACAAGAATTGGGACAAC-3'
TCGGNAAGTCTTCTCCTTTCTCATGGCACTCGACCAAGCTTGGAGGTGCACACCAATGTGGTGAATGGTC
AAATGGCGTTTATTGTATCGAGCTAGGCACTTAAATACAATATCTCTGCAATGCGGAATTCAGTGGTTCG
TCCAATCCATGTCAGACCCGTCTGTTGCCTTCCTAATAAGGCACGATCGTACCACCTTACTTCCACCAAT
CGGCATGCACGGTGCTTTTTCTCTCCTTGTAAGGCATGTTGCTAACTCATCGTTACCATGTTGCAAGACT
ACAAGAGTATTGCATAAGACTACATTTCCCCCTCCCTATGCAAAAGCGAAACTACTATATCCTGAGGGGA
CTCCTAACCGCGTACAACCGAAGCCCCGCTTTTCGCCTAAACACACCCTAGTCCCCTCAGATACGCGTAT
ATCTGGCCCGTACATCGCGAAGCAGCGCAAAACGCCTAACCCTAAGCAGATTCTTCATGCAATTGTCGGT
CAAGCCTTGCCTTGTTGTAGCTTAAATTTTGCTCGCGCACTACTCAGCGACCTCCAACACACAAGCAGGG
AGCAGATACTGGCTTAACTATGCGGCATCAGAGCAGATTGTACTGAGAGTGGANCCNNATGCGGNGGGAA
ANACCGCACANAATGCGGTANGGAGAAAATACCGCATTTGGCGCTCTTCCGCTTCCTCGCTCACTGANNC
NCTGTGCTCTNGGTCGTTCGGCTGCGGCGAGCGGTATCAGCTCACTCAAAGGCGGTATACGGTTATCCCA
GATCAGGGATACGCAGGAAGACATGTGAGCAAAGGCACAAAGGCAGAACGTAAAGGCGGTGTGCGTTTNC
TAGTCGCCCTGAAA
